Addgene plasmid #207505: pIG-828_HA-GD2-28z_CAR_BATF_Retroviral
Purpose: This plasmid can be used to generate retrovirus.
Depositing lab: Alexander Marson. Depositing organization: J. David Gladstone Institutes. Publication: Modular pooled discovery of synthetic knockin sequences to program durable cell therapies. Blaeschke F, Chen YY, Apathy R, Daniel B, Chen AY, Chen PA, Sandor K, Zhang W, Li Z, Mowery CT, Yamamoto TN, Nyberg WA, To A, Yu R, Bueno R, Kim MC, Schmidt R, Goodman DB, Feuchtinger T, Eyquem J, Jimmie Ye C, Carnevale J, Satpathy AT, Shifrut E, Roth TL, Marson A. Cell. 2023 Sep 14;186(19):4216-4234.e33. doi: 10.1016/j.cell.2023.08.013. PubMed 37714135.
Backbone
  Vector backbone: PMSGV
  Vector type: Retroviral
Growth in bacteria
  Bacterial resistance: Ampicillin, 100 μg/mL
  Growth temperature: 30°C
  Growth strain: NEB Stable
  Copy number: High Copy
Gene/Insert
  Gene/Insert name: BATF, HA-GD2-28z_CAR
  Species: H. sapiens (human)
  Entrez Gene: BATF (a.k.a. B-ATF, BATF1, SFA-2, SFA2)
  Cloning method: Unknown
Resource information
  A portion of this plasmid was derived from a plasmid made by: HA-GD2-28z CAR sequence and MSGV backbone were provided by Crystal Mackall/Robbie Majzner.
Terms and licenses: Academic/Nonprofit Terms; Industry Terms: Not Available to Industry
Depositor comments: Please visit https://doi.org/10.1101/2022.07.27.501186 for bioRxiv preprint.
How to cite: pIG-828_HA-GD2-28z_CAR_BATF_Retroviral was a gift from Alexander Marson (Addgene plasmid # 207505 ; http://n2t.net/addgene:207505 ; RRID:Addgene_207505)
