[The description below was written by a language model from this plasmid's Addgene catalogue record and pLannotate feature annotations shown in this document.]
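Description:
pIG-828_HA-GD2-28z_CAR_BATF_Retroviral is a gammaretroviral transfer plasmid of about 8.2 kb built on the MSGV backbone and intended for producing retrovirus that delivers a chimeric antigen receptor together with a transcription factor. In bacteria it is maintained through a high-copy ColE1/pUC-type origin and selected with ampicillin via the β-lactamase gene. The remaining backbone annotations (short rop, bom, lacZα, TcR, lacI and lac promoter/operator pieces) are non-functional remnants of earlier cloning vectors.

The viral cassette is flanked by 5' and 3' long terminal repeats from murine embryonic stem cell virus. Downstream of the 5' LTR lie the MMLV packaging signal, a truncated gag segment lacking its start codon, and a pol region carrying the splice acceptor. These elements support genome encapsidation and production of a spliced transcript. No internal promoter is annotated, so expression appears to be driven from the 5' LTR.

The payload begins with the human BATF coding sequence, an AP-1 family transcription factor. It is followed by the HA-GD2-28z CAR, annotated as a mouse kappa light-chain variable region, a large segment matching human IgG1, a CD28 fragment and the CD3ζ (CD247) signalling domain. The IgG1 match presumably covers the heavy-chain variable portion of the binder plus an Fc-derived spacer. The roughly 180 nt gap between BATF and the CAR is unannotated. It may hold a linking element such as a 2A peptide and a signal peptide, but the record does not state this.

The associated study concerns synthetic sequences for programming durable cell therapies, which is consistent with using this vector to co-express BATF with a GD2-directed CAR in transduced T cells.
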