Features (pLannotate 1.2.2; 22 found; start..end, strand, type, name):
    171..1031    -  CDS            AmpR: β-lactamase; bla; confers resistance to ampicillin, carbenicillin, and related antibiotics
   1032..1136    -  promoter       AmpR promoter: bla
   1231..1266    +  CDS            rop (fragment): Rop protein, which maintains plasmids at low copy number; rop
   1368..1467    +  misc_feature   bom (fragment): basis of mobility region from pBR322
   1473..1622    -  CDS            lacZα (fragment): LacZα fragment of β-galactosidase; lacZ fragment
   1622..1823    -  CDS            TcR (fragment): tetracycline efflux protein; tet; confers resistance to tetracycline
   1824..1922    +  CDS            env (fragment): murine leukemia virus gPr80 envelope polyprotein precursor; env; proteolytically cleaved into gp70SU and p15TM subunits
   1964..2480    +  LTR            5' LTR: 5' long terminal repeat from murine embryonic stem cell virus
   2611..2909    +  misc_feature   MMLV Ψ (fragment): packaging signal of Moloney murine leukemia virus (MMLV)
   2981..3390    +  CDS            gag (truncated) (fragment): truncated Moloney murine leukemia virus (MMLV) gag gene lacking the start codon
   3400..3770    +  misc_feature   pol region: Moloney murine leukemia virus (MMLV) pol region containing the splice acceptor site
   3787..4161    +  CDS            BATF: BATF_HUMAN - Experimental evidence at protein level: Swiss-Prot protein existence level 1. AP-1 family transcription factor that controls the differentiation of lineage-specific cells in the immune system: specifically mediates the differentiation of T-helper 17 cells (Th17), follicular T-helper cells (TfH), CD8(+) dendritic cells and class- switch recombination (CSR) in B-cells. Acts via the formation of a heterodimer with JUNB that recognizes and binds DNA sequence 5'- TGA[CG]TCA-3'. The BATF-JUNB heterodimer also forms a complex with IRF4 (or IRF8) in immune cells, leading to recognition of
   4342..4680    +  CDS            KV2A7_MOUSE: Experimental evidence at protein level: Swiss-Prot protein existence level 1. From Mus musculus (Mouse).
   4726..5808    +  CDS            IGG1_HUMAN (fragment): Experimental evidence at protein level: Swiss-Prot protein existence level 1. Immunoglobulins, also known as antibodies, are membrane-bound or secreted glycoproteins produced by B lymphocytes. In the recognition phase of humoral immunity, the membrane-bound immunoglobulins serve as receptors which, upon binding of a specific antigen, trigger the clonal expansion and differentiation of B lymphocytes into immunoglobulins- secreting plasma cells. Secreted immunoglobulins mediate the effector phase of humoral immunity, which results in the elimination of bound antigens (PubMed:22158414, PubMed:201
   5830..6150    +  CDS            CD28 (fragment): CD28_HUMAN - Experimental evidence at protein level: Swiss-Prot protein existence level 1. Involved in T-cell activation, the induction of cell proliferation and cytokine production and promotion of T-cell survival. Enhances the production of IL4 and IL10 in T-cells in conjunction with TCR/CD3 ligation and CD40L costimulation (PubMed:8617933). Isoform 3 enhances CD40L-mediated activation of NF-kappa-B and kinases MAPK8 and PAK2 in T-cells (PubMed:15067037). From Homo sapiens (Human).
   6151..6486    +  CDS            CD247 (fragment): CD3Z_HUMAN - Also known as CD3Z, T3Z, TCRZ. Experimental evidence at protein level: Swiss-Prot protein existence level 1. Part of the TCR-CD3 complex present on T-lymphocyte cell surface that plays an essential role in adaptive immune response. When antigen presenting cells (APCs) activate T-cell receptor (TCR), TCR- mediated signals are transmitted across the cell membrane by the CD3 chains CD3D, CD3E, CD3G and CD3Z. All CD3 chains contain immunoreceptor tyrosine-based activation motifs (ITAMs) in their cytoplasmic domain. Upon TCR engagement, these motifs become phosphorylated by Src family
   6539..7053    +  LTR            3' LTR: 3' long terminal repeat from murine embryonic stem cell virus
   7225..7241    -  protein_bind   lac operator: The lac repressor binds to the lac operator to inhibit transcription in E. coli. This inhibition can be relieved by adding lactose or isopropyl-β-D-thiogalactopyranoside (IPTG). lac repressor encoded by lacI
   7249..7279    -  promoter       lac promoter: promoter for the E. coli lac operon
   7294..7315    -  protein_bind   CAP binding site: CAP binding activates transcription in the presence of cAMP. E. coli catabolite activator protein
   7328..7420    -  CDS            lacI (fragment): lac repressor; lacI; The lac repressor binds to the lac operator to inhibit transcription in E. coli. This inhibition can be relieved by adding lactose or isopropyl-β-D-thiogalactopyranoside (IPTG).
   7603..8191    -  rep_origin     ori: high-copy-number ColE1/pMB1/pBR322/pUC origin of replication
>Addgene plasmid #207505 | pIG-828_HA-GD2-28z_CAR_BATF_Retroviral | addgene full sequence | sequence record 412341 | Addgene NGS Result
GAAGATCCTTTGATCTTTTCTACGGGGTCTGACGCTCAGTGGAACGAAAACTCACGTTAAGGGATTTTGG
TCATGAGATTATCAAAAAGGATCTTCACCTAGATCCTTTTAAATTAAAAATGAAGTTTTAAATCAATCTA
AAGTATATATGAGTAAACTTGGTCTGACAGTTACCAATGCTTAATCAGTGAGGCACCTATCTCAGCGATC
TGTCTATTTCGTTCATCCATAGTTGCCTGACTCCCCGTCGTGTAGATAACTACGATACGGGAGGGCTTAC
CATCTGGCCCCAGTGCTGCAATGATACCGCGAGACCCACGCTCACCGGCTCCAGATTTATCAGCAATAAA
CCAGCCAGCCGGAAGGGCCGAGCGCAGAAGTGGTCCTGCAACTTTATCCGCCTCCATCCAGTCTATTAAT
TGTTGCCGGGAAGCTAGAGTAAGTAGTTCGCCAGTTAATAGTTTGCGCAACGTTGTTGCCATTGCTACAG
GCATCGTGGTGTCACGCTCGTCGTTTGGTATGGCTTCATTCAGCTCCGGTTCCCAACGATCAAGGCGAGT
TACATGATCCCCCATGTTGTGCAAAAAAGCGGTTAGCTCCTTCGGTCCTCCGATCGTTGTCAGAAGTAAG
TTGGCCGCAGTGTTATCACTCATGGTTATGGCAGCACTGCATAATTCTCTTACTGTCATGCCATCCGTAA
GATGCTTTTCTGTGACTGGTGAGTACTCAACCAAGTCATTCTGAGAATAGTGTATGCGGCGACCGAGTTG
CTCTTGCCCGGCGTCAATACGGGATAATACCGCGCCACATAGCAGAACTTTAAAAGTGCTCATCATTGGA
AAACGTTCTTCGGGGCGAAAACTCTCAAGGATCTTACCGCTGTTGAGATCCAGTTCGATGTAACCCACTC
GTGCACCCAACTGATCTTCAGCATCTTTTACTTTCACCAGCGTTTCTGGGTGAGCAAAAACAGGAAGGCA
AAATGCCGCAAAAAAGGGAATAAGGGCGACACGGAAATGTTGAATACTCATACTCTTCCTTTTTCAATAT
TATTGAAGCATTTATCAGGGTTATTGTCTCATGAGCGGATACATATTTGAATGTATTTAGAAAAATAAAC
AAATAGGGGTTCCGCGCACATTTCCCCGAAAAGTGCCACCTGACGTCTAAGAAACCATTATTATCATGAC
ATTAACCTATAAAAATAGGCGTATCACGAGGCCCTTTCGTCTCGCGCGTTTCGGTGATGACGGTGAAAAC
CTCTGACACATGCAGCTCCCGGAGACGGTCACAGCTTGTCTGTAAGCGGATGCCGGGAGCAGACAAGCCC
GTCAGGGCGCGTCAGCGGGTGTTGGCGGGTGTCGGGGCTGGCTTAACTATGCGGCATCAGAGCAGATTGT
ACTGAGAGTGCACCATATGCGGTGTGAAATACCGCACAGATGCGTAAGGAGAAAATACCGCATCAGGCGC
CATTCGCCATTCAGGCTGCGCAACTGTTGGGAAGGGCGATCGGTGCGGGCCTCTTCGCTATTACGCCAGC
TGGCGAAAGGGGGATGTGCTGCAAGGCGATTAAGTTGGGTAACGCCAGGGTTTTCCCAGTCACGACGTTG
TAAAACGACGGCGCAAGGAATGGTGCATGCAAGGAGATGGCGCCCAACAGTCCCCCGGCCACGGGGCCTG
CCACCATACCCACGCCGAAACAAGCGCTCATGAGCCCGAAGTGGCGAGCCCGATCTTCCCCATCGGTGAT
GTCGGCGATATAGGCGCCAGCAACCGCACCTGTGGCGCCGGTGATGCCGGCCACGATGCGTCCGGCGTAG
AGGCGATTAGTCCAATTTGTTAAAGACAGGATATCAGTGGTCCAGGCTCTAGTTTTGACTCAACAATATC
ACCAGCTGAAGCCTATAGAGTACGAGCCATAGATAAAATAAAAGATTTTATTTAGTCTCCAGAAAAAGGG
GGGAATGAAAGACCCCACCTGTAGGTTTGGCAAGCTAGCTTAAGTAACGCCATTTTGCAAGGCATGGAAA
ATACATAACTGAGAATAGAGAAGTTCAGATCAAGGTTAGGAACAGAGAGACAGCAGAATATGGGCCAAAC
AGGATATCTGTGGTAAGCAGTTCCTGCCCCGGCTCAGGGCCAAGAACAGATGGTCCCCAGATGCGGTCCC
GCCCTCAGCAGTTTCTAGAGAACCATCAGATGTTTCCAGGGTGCCCCAAGGACCTGAAATGACCCTGTGC
CTTATTTGAACTAACCAATCAGTTCGCTTCTCGCTTCTGTTCGCGCGCTTCTGCTCCCCGAGCTCAATAA
AAGAGCCCACAACCCCTCACTCGGCGCGCCAGTCCTCCGATAGACTGCGTCGCCCGGGTACCCGTATTCC
CAATAAAGCCTCTTGCTGTTTGCATCCGAATCGTGGACTCGCTGATCCTTGGGAGGGTCTCCTCAGATTG
ATTGACTGCCCACCTCGGGGGTCTTTCATTTGGAGGTTCCACCGAGATTTGGAGACCCCTGCCCAGGGAC
CACCGACCCCCCCGCCGGGAGGTAAGCTGGCCAGCGGTCGTTTCGTGTCTGTCTCTGTCTTTGTGCGTGT
TTGTGCCGGCATCTAATGTTTGCGCCTGCGTCTGTACTAGTTAGCTAACTAGCTCTGTATCTGGCGGACC
CGTGGTGGAACTGACGAGTTCGGAACACCCGGCCGCAACCCTGGGAGACGTCCCAGGGACTTCGGGGGCC
GTTTTTGTGGCCCGACCTGAGTCCTAAAATCCCGATCGTTTAGGACTCTTTGGTGCACCCCCCTTAGAGG
AGGGATATGTGGTTCTGGTAGGAGACGAGAACCTAAAACAGTTCCCGCCTCCGTCTGAATTTTTGCTTTC
GGTTTGGGACCGAAGCCGCGCCGCGCGTCTTGTCTGCTGCAGCATCGTTCTGTGTTGTCTCTGTCTGACT
GTGTTTCTGTATTTGTCTGAAAATATGGGCCCGGGCTAGCCTGTTACCACTCCCTTAAGTTTGACCTTAG
GTCACTGGAAAGATGTCGAGCGGATCGCTCACAACCAGTCGGTAGATGTCAAGAAGAGACGTTGGGTTAC
CTTCTGCTCTGCAGAATGGCCAACCTTTAACGTCGGATGGCCGCGAGACGGCACCTTTAACCGAGACCTC
ATCACCCAGGTTAAGATCAAGGTCTTTTCACCTGGCCCGCATGGACACCCAGACCAGGTCCCCTACATCG
TGACCTGGGAAGCCTTGGCTTTTGACCCCCCTCCCTGGGTCAAGCCCTTTGTACACCCTAAGCCTCCGCC
TCCTCTTCCTCCATCCGCCCCGTCTCTCCCCCTTGAACCTCCTCGTTCGACCCCGCCTCGATCCTCCCTT
TATCCAGCCCTCACTCCTTCTCTAGGCGCCCCCATATGGCCATATGAGATCTTATATGGGGCACCCCCGC
CCCTTGTAAACTTCCCTGACCCTGACATGACAAGAGTTACTAACAGCCCCTCTCTCCAAGCTCACTTACA
GGCTCTCTACTTAGTCCAGCACGAAGTCTGGAGACCTCTGGCGGCAGCCTACCAAGAACAACTGGACCGA
CCGGTGGTACCTCACCCTTACCGAGTCGGCGACACAGTGTGGGTCCGCCGACACCAGACTAAGAACCTAG
AACCTCGCTGGAAAGGACCTTACACAGTCCTGCTGACCACCCCCACCGCCCTCAAAGTAGACGGCATCGC
AGCTTGGATACACGCCGCCCACGTGAAGGCTGCCGACCCCGGGGGTGGACCATCCTCTAGCCCTCGAGCC
GCCACCATGCCTCACAGCTCCGACAGCAGTGACTCCAGCTTCAGCCGCTCTCCTCCCCCTGGCAAACAGG
ACTCATCTGATGATGTGAGAAGAGTTCAGAGGAGGGAGAAAAATCGTATTGCCGCCCAGAAGAGCCGACA
GAGGCAGACACAGAAGGCCGACACCCTGCACCTGGAGAGCGAAGACCTGGAGAAACAGAACGCGGCTCTA
CGCAAGGAGATCAAGCAGCTCACAGAGGAACTGAAGTACTTCACGTCGGTGCTGAACAGCCACGAGCCCC
TGTGCTCGGTGCTGGCCGCCAGCACGCCCTCGCCCCCCGAGGTGGTGTACAGCGCCCACGCATTCCACCA
ACCTCATGTCAGCTCCCCGCGCTTCCAGCCCAGGGCTAAGAGAGGTTCAGGATCTGGCGGGGGCTCAGGG
GGAGGAACCGGTGCTGGAAGTGGTGAGGGCAGGGGATCTCTCCTTACTTGTGGCGACGTGGAGGAGAACC
CCGGCCCCATGGAATTCGGCCTGAGCTGGCTGTTCCTGGTGGCCATCCTGAAGGGCGTGCAGTGCAGCAG
AGACATCCTGCTGACCCAGACCCCTCTGAGCCTGCCTGTGTCTCTGGGCGATCAGGCCAGCATCAGCTGC
AGATCCAGCCAGAGCCTGGTGCACCGGAACGGCAACACCTACCTGCACTGGTATCTGCAGAAGCCCGGCC
AGAGCCCCAAGCTGCTGATCCACAAGGTGTCCAACCGGTTCAGCGGCGTGCCCGACAGATTTTCTGGCAG
CGGCTCCGGCACCGACTTCACCCTGAAGATCAGCCGGGTGGAAGCCGAGGACCTGGGCGTGTACTTCTGC
AGCCAGTCCACCCACGTGCCCCCCCTGACATTTGGCGCCGGAACAAAGCTGGAACTGAAGGGGGGAGGCG
GATCTGGCGGCGGAGGAAGTGGCGGAGGGGGATCTGAAGTGAAGCTGCAGCAGTCCGGCCCCAGCCTGGT
GGAACCTGGCGCCTCTGTGATGATCTCCTGCAAGGCCAGCGGCAGCTCCTTCACCGGCTACAACATGAAC
TGGGTGCGCCAGAACATCGGCAAGAGCCTGGAATGGATCGGCGCCATCGACCCCTACTACGGCGGCACCA
GCTACAACCAGAAGTTCAAGGGCAGAGCCACCCTGACCGTGGACAAGAGCAGCAGCACCGCCTACATGCA
CCTGAAGTCCCTGACCAGCGAGGACAGCGCCGTGTACTACTGCGTGTCCGGCATGAAGTACTGGGGCCAG
GGCACAAGCGTGACCGTGTCTAGCGCCAAGACCACCCCCCCTAGCGTGTACGGAAGAGTGACAGTGTCCT
CTGCCGAGCCCAAGAGCTGCGACAAGACCCACACCTGTCCCCCTTGTCCTGCCCCTCCTGTTGCAGGCCC
TTCCGTGTTCCTGTTCCCCCCAAAGCCCAAGGACACACTGATGATCAGCAGAACCCCCGAAGTGACCTGC
GTGGTGGTGGACGTGTCCCACGAGGACCCAGAAGTGAAGTTCAATTGGTACGTGGACGGCGTGGAAGTGC
ACAACGCCAAGACAAAGCCCAGAGAGGAACAGTACCAAAGCACCTACCGGGTGGTGTCCGTGCTGACCGT
GCTGCATCAGGATTGGCTGAACGGCAAAGAGTACAAGTGCAAAGTGTCCAACAAGGCCCTGCCTGCCCCC
ATCGAGAAAACCATCAGCAAGGCCAAGGGCCAGCCCCGCGAACCCCAGGTGTACACACTGCCCCCTAGCA
GGGACGAGCTGACCAAGAACCAGGTGTCCCTGACATGCCTCGTGAAGGGCTTCTACCCCTCCGATATCGC
CGTGGAATGGGAGAGCAACGGCCAGCCCGAGAACAACTACAAGACAACCCCTCCCGTGCTGGACAGCGAC
GGCTCATTCTTCCTGTACAGCAAGCTGACAGTGGATAAGTCCCGGTGGCAGCAGGGCAACGTGTTCAGCT
GCTCCGTGATGCACGAGGCCCTGCACAACCACTACACCCAGAAAAGCCTGTCCCTGAGCCCCGGCAAGAA
GGACCCCAAAGCGGCCGCAATTGAAGTTATGTATCCTCCTCCTTACCTAGACAATGAGAAGAGCAATGGA
ACCATTATCCATGTGAAAGGGAAACACCTTTGTCCAAGTCCCCTATTTCCCGGACCTTCTAAGCCCTTTT
GGGTGCTGGTGGTGGTTGGGGGAGTCCTGGCTTGCTATAGCTTGCTAGTAACAGTGGCCTTTATTATTTT
CTGGGTGAGGAGTAAGAGGAGCAGGCTCCTGCACAGTGACTACATGAACATGACTCCCCGCCGCCCCGGG
CCCACCCGCAAGCATTACCAGCCCTATGCCCCACCACGCGACTTCGCAGCCTATCGCTCCAGAGTGAAGT
TCAGCAGGAGCGCAGACGCCCCCGCGTACCAGCAGGGCCAGAACCAGCTCTATAACGAGCTCAATCTAGG
ACGAAGAGAGGAGTACGATGTTTTGGACAAGAGACGTGGCCGGGACCCTGAGATGGGGGGAAAGCCGAGA
AGGAAGAACCCTCAGGAAGGCCTGTACAATGAACTGCAGAAAGATAAGATGGCGGAGGCCTACAGTGAGA
TTGGGATGAAAGGCGAGCGCCGGAGGGGCAAGGGGCACGATGGCCTTTACCAGGGTCTCAGTACAGCCAC
CAAGGACACCTACGACGCCCTTCACATGCAGGCCCTGCCCCCTCGCTAAGGATCCGATAAAATAAAAGAT
TTTATTTAGTCTCCAGAAAAAGGGGGGAATGAAAGACCCCACCTGTAGGTTTGGCAAGCTAGCTTAAGTA
ACGCCATTTTGCAAGGCATGGAAAATACATAACTGAGAATAGAGAAGTTCAGATCAAGGTTAGGAACAGA
GAGACAGCAGAATATGGGCCAAACAGGATATCTGTGGTAAGCAGTTCCTGCCCCGGCTCAGGGCCAAGAA
CAGATGGTCCCCAGATGCGGTCCCGCCCTCAGCAGTTTCTAGAGAACCATCAGATGTTTCCAGGGTGCCC
CAAGGACCTGAAATGACCCTGTGCCTTATTTGAACTAACCAATCAGTTCGCTTCTCGCTTCTGTTCGCGC
GCTTCTGCTCCCCGAGCTCAATAAAAGAGCCCACAACCCCTCACTCGGCGCGCCAGTCCTCCGATAGACT
GCGTCGCCCGGGTACCCGTGTATCCAATAAACCCTCTTGCAGTTGCATCCGACTTGTGGTCTCGCTGTTC
CTTGGGAGGGTCTCCTCTGAGTGATTGACTACCCGTCAGCGGGGGTCTTTCATGGGTAACAGTTTCTTGA
AGTTGGAGAACAACATTCTGAGGGTAGGAGTCGAATATTAAGTAATCCTGACTCAATTAGCCACTGTTTT
GAATCCACATACTCCAATACTCCTGAAATCCATCGATGGAGTTCATTATGGACAGCGCAGAAAGAGCTGG
GGAGAATTGTGAAATTGTTATCCGCTCACAATTCCACACAACATACGAGCCGGAAGCATAAAGTGTAAAG
CCTGGGGTGCCTAATGAGTGAGCTAACTCACATTAATTGCGTTGCGCTCACTGCCCGCTTTCCAGTCGGG
AAACCTGTCGTGCCAGCTGCATTAATGAATCGGCCAACGCGCGGGGAGAGGCGGTTTGCGTATTGGGCGC
TCTTCCGCTTCCTCGCTCACTGACTCGCTGCGCTCGGTCGTTCGGCTGCGGCGAGCGGTATCAGCTCACT
CAAAGGCGGTAATACGGTTATCCACAGAATCAGGGGATAACGCAGGAAAGAACATGTGAGCAAAAGGCCA
GCAAAAGGCCAGGAACCGTAAAAAGGCCGCGTTGCTGGCGTTTTTCCATAGGCTCCGCCCCCCTGACGAG
CATCACAAAAATCGACGCTCAAGTCAGAGGTGGCGAAACCCGACAGGACTATAAAGATACCAGGCGTTTC
CCCCTGGAAGCTCCCTCGTGCGCTCTCCTGTTCCGACCCTGCCGCTTACCGGATACCTGTCCGCCTTTCT
CCCTTCGGGAAGCGTGGCGCTTTCTCATAGCTCACGCTGTAGGTATCTCAGTTCGGTGTAGGTCGTTCGC
TCCAAGCTGGGCTGTGTGCACGAACCCCCCGTTCAGCCCGACCGCTGCGCCTTATCCGGTAACTATCGTC
TTGAGTCCAACCCGGTAAGACACGACTTATCGCCACTGGCAGCAGCCACTGGTAACAGGATTAGCAGAGC
GAGGTATGTAGGCGGTGCTACAGAGTTCTTGAAGTGGTGGCCTAACTACGGCTACACTAGAAGAACAGTA
TTTGGTATCTGCGCTCTGCTGAAGCCAGTTACCTTCGGAAAAAGAGTTGGTAGCTCTTGATCCGGCAAAC
AAACCACCGCTGGTAGCGGTGGTTTTTTTGTTTGCAAGCAGCAGATTACGCGCAGAAAAAAAGGATCTCA
A
